Addgene plasmid #144584: TFORF3108
Purpose: Lentiviral vector for overexpressing transcription factor ORFs with unique 24-bp barcodes. Barcodes facilitate identification of transcription factors in pooled screens.
Depositing lab: Feng Zhang. Depositing organization: Broad Institute. Publication: A transcription factor atlas of directed differentiation. Joung J, Ma S, Tay T, Geiger-Schuller KR, Kirchgatterer PC, Verdine VK, Guo B, Arias-Garcia MA, Allen WE, Singh A, Kuksenko O, Abudayyeh OO, Gootenberg JS, Fu Z, Macrae RK, Buenrostro JD, Regev A, Zhang F. Cell. 2023 Jan 5;186(1):209-229.e26. doi: 10.1016/j.cell.2022.11.026. PubMed 36608654.
Backbone
  Vector backbone: pLX_TRC317
  Backbone manufacturer: Broad Institute Genetic Perturbation Platform
  Backbone size w/o insert (bp): 8264
  Vector type: Mammalian Expression, Lentiviral
  Selectable markers: Puromycin
Growth in bacteria
  Bacterial resistance: Ampicillin, 100 μg/mL
  Growth temperature: 37°C
  Growth strain: NEB Stable
  Copy number: High Copy
Gene/Insert
  Gene/Insert name: ASCL2
  Species: H. sapiens (human)
  Insert size (bp): 788
  Entrez Gene: ASCL2 (a.k.a. ASH2, HASH2, MASH2, bHLHa45)
  Promoter: EF1a
  Tag / fusion protein: V5 (C terminal on insert)
  Cloning method: Gateway Cloning
  Sequencing primers: 5′ GGGTGGAGACTGAAGTTAGGCCAG; 3′ CACATAGCGTAAAAGGAGCAACATAG
Resource information
  A portion of this plasmid was derived from a plasmid made by: Broad Institute Genetic Perturbation Platform
Terms and licenses: Academic/Nonprofit Terms; Industry Terms: Not Available to Industry
Depositor comments: NM_005170.2 Please test multiple small colonies in case of plasmid recombination. To make this collection available in a timely manner, a portion of this collection was not fully sequenced by Addgene. If an Addgene verified full plasmid sequence is not available, please contact us prior to placing an order to request the full sequence.
How to cite: TFORF3108 was a gift from Feng Zhang (Addgene plasmid # 144584 ; http://n2t.net/addgene:144584 ; RRID:Addgene_144584)
