[The description below was written by a language model from this plasmid's Addgene catalogue record and pLannotate feature annotations shown in this document.]
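Description:
TFORF3108 is a lentiviral mammalian expression plasmid built on the pLX_TRC317 backbone and carrying the human transcription factor ASCL2, a basic helix-loop-helix protein also known as HASH2 or MASH2. It belongs to a barcoded transcription factor ORF collection in which each clone carries a unique 24-bp barcode, so that the overexpressed factor can be identified in pooled screens. The barcode itself is not annotated in the feature table. In bacteria the plasmid replicates from a high-copy ColE1/pUC-type origin and is selected with ampicillin through the bla gene. An f1 origin and remnants of the lac region are also present. The depositor notes a risk of plasmid recombination, which is common for constructs carrying repeated LTRs.

The viral cassette follows a third-generation, self-inactivating design. An RSV promoter drives a truncated HIV-1 5' LTR, followed by the Ψ packaging signal with a gag fragment, the RRE for Rev-dependent nuclear export, a cPPT/CTS, and a ΔU3 3' LTR with a downstream SV40 polyadenylation signal. Two expression units sit between the LTRs. The first is an SV40 early promoter/origin driving puromycin N-acetyltransferase, which allows selection of transduced cells. The second is the strong constitutive EF-1α promoter driving the ASCL2 ORF. The ORF was inserted by Gateway cloning and is flanked by attB1 and attB2 remnants. It reads through into a C-terminal V5 epitope tag for detection, and a WPRE downstream enhances transcript stability and expression. A short U6 promoter fragment is annotated between the V5 tag and the WPRE, and the record does not explain its role.

The construct is intended for packaging into lentivirus and stable ASCL2 overexpression, either individually or in pooled directed-differentiation screens.
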