Features (pLannotate 1.2.2; 34 found; start..end, strand, type, name):
      5..231     +  promoter       RSV promoter: Rous sarcoma virus enhancer/promoter
    232..412     +  LTR            5' LTR (truncated): truncated 5' long terminal repeat (LTR) from HIV-1
    459..584     +  misc_feature   HIV-1 Ψ: packaging signal of human immunodeficiency virus type 1
    568..931     +  CDS            HIV-1 gag (fragment): gag protein from human immunodeficiency virus 1; gag
   1077..1310    +  misc_feature   RRE: The Rev response element (RRE) of HIV-1 allows for Rev-dependent mRNA export from the nucleus to the cytoplasm.
   1687..1713    +  CDS            Rev (fragment): human immunodeficiency virus 1 (HIV-1) Rev protein; rev; enhances nuclear export of unspliced and incompletely spliced viral mRNAs
   1720..1743    +  promoter       SV40 promoter (fragment): SV40 early promoter
   1744..1815    +  promoter       SV40 promoter (fragment): SV40 enhancer and early promoter
   1839..1974    +  rep_origin     SV40 ori: SV40 origin of replication
   2020..2616    +  CDS            PuroR (fragment): puromycin N-acetyltransferase; pac from Streptomyces; confers resistance to puromycin
   2665..2782    +  misc_feature   cPPT/CTS: central polypurine tract and central termination sequence of HIV-1
   2847..2913    +  CDS            small t antigen (fragment): SV40 (simian virus 40) small t antigen
   2920..4098    +  promoter       EF-1α promoter: strong constitutive promoter for human elongation factor EF-1α
   4119..4136    +  protein_bind   attB1 (fragment): mutant version of attB; core recombination site for the Gateway® BP reaction BP Clonase™
   4145..4723    +  CDS            ASCL2: ASCL2_HUMAN - Also known as BHLHA45, HASH2. Experimental evidence at protein level: Swiss-Prot protein existence level 1. AS-C proteins are involved in the determination of the neuronal precursors in the peripheral nervous system and the central nervous system. From Homo sapiens (Human).
   4731..4748    -  protein_bind   attB2 (fragment): mutant version of attB; core recombination site for the Gateway® BP reaction BP Clonase™
   4757..4798    +  CDS            V5 tag: epitope tag from simian virus 5
   4814..4867    +  promoter       U6 promoter (fragment): RNA polymerase III promoter for human U6 snRNA
   4909..5497    +  misc_feature   WPRE: woodchuck hepatitis virus posttranscriptional regulatory element
   5548..5567    +  misc_feature   cPPT/CTS (fragment): central polypurine tract and central termination sequence of HIV-1
   5569..5802    +  LTR            3' LTR (ΔU3): self-inactivating 3' long terminal repeat (LTR) from HIV-1
   5880..6001    +  polyA_signal   SV40 poly(A) signal: SV40 polyadenylation signal
   6041..6176    +  rep_origin     SV40 ori: SV40 origin of replication
   6197..6215    -  promoter       T7 promoter: promoter for bacteriophage T7 RNA polymerase
   6223..6378    +  CDS            lacZα (fragment): LacZα fragment of β-galactosidase; lacZ fragment
   6383..6811    +  rep_origin     f1 ori (sequence partly withheld): f1 bacteriophage origin of replication; arrow indicates direction of (+) strand synthesis
   6864..6968    +  promoter       AmpR promoter: bla
   6969..7829    +  CDS            AmpR: β-lactamase; bla; confers resistance to ampicillin, carbenicillin, and related antibiotics
   8000..8588    +  rep_origin     ori: high-copy-number ColE1/pMB1/pBR322/pUC origin of replication
   8771..8863    +  CDS            lacI (fragment): lac repressor; lacI; The lac repressor binds to the lac operator to inhibit transcription in E. coli. This inhibition can be relieved by adding lactose or isopropyl-β-D-thiogalactopyranoside (IPTG).
   8876..8897    +  protein_bind   CAP binding site: CAP binding activates transcription in the presence of cAMP. E. coli catabolite activator protein
   8912..8942    +  promoter       lac promoter: promoter for the E. coli lac operon
   8950..8966    +  protein_bind   lac operator: The lac repressor binds to the lac operator to inhibit transcription in E. coli. This inhibition can be relieved by adding lactose or isopropyl-β-D-thiogalactopyranoside (IPTG). lac repressor encoded by lacI
   9011..9029    +  promoter       T3 promoter: promoter for bacteriophage T3 RNA polymerase
>Addgene plasmid #144584 | TFORF3108 | addgene full sequence | sequence record 391525 | Addgene NGS Result
TTAATGTAGTCTTATGCAATACTCTTGTAGTCTTGCAACATGGTAACGATGAGTTAGCAACATGCCTTAC
AAGGAGAGAAAAAGCACCGTGCATGCCGATTGGTGGAAGTAAGGTGGTACGATCGTGCCTTATTAGGAAG
GCAACAGACGGGTCTGACATGGATTGGACGAACCACTGAATTGCCGCATTGCAGAGATATTGTATTTAAG
TGCCTAGCTCGATACATAAACGGGTCTCTCTGGTTAGACCAGATCTGAGCCTGGGAGCTCTCTGGCTAAC
TAGGGAACCCACTGCTTAAGCCTCAATAAAGCTTGCCTTGAGTGCTTCAAGTAGTGTGTGCCCGTCTGTT
GTGTGACTCTGGTAACTAGAGATCCCTCAGACCCTTTTAGTCAGTGTGGAAAATCTCTAGCAGTGGCGCC
CGAACAGGGACTTGAAAGCGAAAGGGAAACCAGAGGAGCTCTCTCGACGCAGGACTCGGCTTGCTGAAGC
GCGCACGGCAAGAGGCGAGGGGCGGCGACTGGTGAGTACGCCAAAAATTTTGACTAGCGGAGGCTAGAAG
GAGAGAGATGGGTGCGAGAGCGTCAGTATTAAGCGGGGGAGAATTAGATCGCGATGGGAAAAAATTCGGT
TAAGGCCAGGGGGAAAGAAAAAATATAAATTAAAACATATAGTATGGGCAAGCAGGGAGCTAGAACGATT
CGCAGTTAATCCTGGCCTGTTAGAAACATCAGAAGGCTGTAGACAAATACTGGGACAGCTACAACCATCC
CTTCAGACAGGATCAGAAGAACTTAGATCATTATATAATACAGTAGCAACCCTCTATTGTGTGCATCAAA
GGATAGAGATAAAAGACACCAAGGAAGCTTTAGACAAGATAGAGGAAGAGCAAAACAAAAGTAAGACCAC
CGCACAGCAAGCGGCCGCTGATCTTCAGACCTGGAGGAGGAGATATGAGGGACAATTGGAGAAGTGAATT
ATATAAATATAAAGTAGTAAAAATTGAACCATTAGGAGTAGCACCCACCAAGGCAAAGAGAAGAGTGGTG
CAGAGAGAAAAAAGAGCAGTGGGAATAGGAGCTTTGTTCCTTGGGTTCTTGGGAGCAGCAGGAAGCACTA
TGGGCGCAGCGTCAATGACGCTGACGGTACAGGCCAGACAATTATTGTCTGGTATAGTGCAGCAGCAGAA
CAATTTGCTGAGGGCTATTGAGGCGCAACAGCATCTGTTGCAACTCACAGTCTGGGGCATCAAGCAGCTC
CAGGCAAGAATCCTGGCTGTGGAAAGATACCTAAAGGATCAACAGCTCCTGGGGATTTGGGGTTGCTCTG
GAAAACTCATTTGCACCACTGCTGTGCCTTGGAATGCTAGTTGGAGTAATAAATCTCTGGAACAGATTTG
GAATCACACGACCTGGATGGAGTGGGACAGAGAAATTAACAATTACACAAGCTTAATACACTCCTTAATT
GAAGAATCGCAAAACCAGCAAGAAAAGAATGAACAAGAATTATTGGAATTAGATAAATGGGCAAGTTTGT
GGAATTGGTTTAACATAACAAATTGGCTGTGGTATATAAAATTATTCATAATGATAGTAGGAGGCTTGGT
AGGTTTAAGAATAGTTTTTGCTGTACTTTCTATAGTGAATAGAGTTAGGCAGGGATATTCACCATTATCG
TTTCAGACCCACCTCCCAACCCCGAGGGGACCCATGCATTGCATCTCAATTAGTCAGCAACCAGGTGTGG
AAAGTCCCCAGGCTCCCCAGCAGGCAGAAGTATGCAAAGCATGCGTCTCAATTAGTCAGCAACCATAGTC
CCGCCCCTAACTCCGCCCATCCCGCCCCTAACTCCGCCCAGTTCCGCCCATTCTCCGCCCCATGGCTGAC
TAATTTTTTTTATTTATGCAGAGGCCGAGGCCGCCTCGGCCTCTGAGCTATTCCAGAAGTAGTGAGGAGG
CTTTTTTGGAGGCCTAGGCTTTTGCAAAAAGCTTTCTAGAGGTACCACCGGAGCTTACCATGACCGAGTA
CAAGCCCACGGTGCGCCTCGCCACCCGCGACGACGTCCCCAGGGCCGTACGCACCCTCGCCGCCGCGTTC
GCCGACTACCCCGCCACGCGCCACACCGTCGATCCGGACCGCCACATCGAGCGGGTCACCGAGCTGCAAG
AACTCTTCCTCACGCGCGTCGGGCTCGACATCGGCAAGGTGTGGGTCGCGGACGACGGCGCCGCCGTGGC
GGTCTGGACCACGCCGGAGAGCGTCGAAGCGGGGGCGGTGTTCGCCGAGATCGGCCCGCGCATGGCCGAG
TTGAGCGGTTCCCGGCTGGCCGCGCAGCAACAGATGGAAGGCCTCCTGGCGCCGCACCGGCCCAAGGAGC
CCGCGTGGTTCCTGGCCACCGTCGGCGTCTCGCCCGACCACCAGGGCAAGGGTCTGGGCAGCGCCGTCGT
GCTCCCCGGAGTGGAGGCGGCCGAGCGCGCCGGGGTGCCCGCCTTCCTGGAGACCTCCGCGCCCCGCAAC
CTCCCCTTCTACGAGCGGCTCGGCTTCACCGTCACCGCCGACGTCGAGGTGCCCGAAGGACCGCGCACCT
GGTGCATGACCCGCAAGCCCGGTGCCAGTTAACGAATTCTAGATCTTGAGACAAATGGCAGTATTCATCC
ACAATTTTAAAAGAAAAGGGGGGATTGGGGGGTACAGTGCAGGGGAAAGAATAGTAGACATAATAGCAAC
AGACATACAAACTAAAGAATTACAAAAACAAATTACAAAAATTCAAAATTTTCGGGTTTATTACAGGGAC
AGCAGAGATCCACTTTGGCGCCGGCTCGAGGCCTGCAGGTGCAAAGATGGATAAAGTTTTAAACAGAGAG
GAATCTTTGCAGCTAATGGACCTTCTAGGTCTTGAAAGGAGTGGGAATTGGCTCCGGTGCCCGTCAGTGG
GCAGAGCGCACATCGCCCACAGTCCCCGAGAAGTTGGGGGGAGGGGTCGGCAATTGAACCGGTGCCTAGA
GAAGGTGGCGCGGGGTAAACTGGGAAAGTGATGTCGTGTACTGGCTCCGCCTTTTTCCCGAGGGTGGGGG
AGAACCGTATATAAGTGCAGTAGTCGCCGTGAACGTTCTTTTTCGCAACGGGTTTGCCGCCAGAACACAG
GTAAGTGCCGTGTGTGGTTCCCGCGGGCCTGGCCTCTTTACGGGTTATGGCCCTTGCGTGCCTTGAATTA
CTTCCACCTGGCTGCAGTACGTGATTCTTGATCCCGAGCTTCGGGTTGGAAGTGGGTGGGAGAGTTCGAG
GCCTTGCGCTTAAGGAGCCCCTTCGCCTCGTGCTTGAGTTGAGGCCTGGCCTGGGCGCTGGGGCCGCCGC
GTGCGAATCTGGTGGCACCTTCGCGCCTGTCTCGCTGCTTTCGATAAGTCTCTAGCCATTTAAAATTTTT
GATGACCTGCTGCGACGCTTTTTTTCTGGCAAGATAGTCTTGTAAATGCGGGCCAAGATCTGCACACTGG
TATTTCGGTTTTTGGGGCCGCGGGCGGCGACGGGGCCCGTGCGTCCCAGCGCACATGTTCGGCGAGGCGG
GGCCTGCGAGCGCGGCCACCGAGAATCGGACGGGGGTAGTCTCAAGCTGGCCGGCCTGCTCTGGTGCCTG
GCCTCGCGCCGCCGTGTATCGCCCCGCCCTGGGCGGCAAGGCTGGCCCGGTCGGCACCAGTTGCGTGAGC
GGAAAGATGGCCGCTTCCCGGCCCTGCTGCAGGGAGCTCAAAATGGAGGACGCGGCGCTCGGGAGAGCGG
GCGGGTGAGTCACCCACACAAAGGAAAAGGGCCTTTCCGTCCTCAGCCGTCGCTTCATGTGACTCCACGG
AGTACCGGGCGCCGTCCAGGCACCTCGATTAGTTCTCGAGCTTTTGGAGTACGTCGTCTTTAGGTTGGGG
GGAGGGGTTTTATGCGATGGAGTTTCCCCACACTGAGTGGGTGGAGACTGAAGTTAGGCCAGCTTGGCAC
TTGATGTAATTCTCCTTGGAATTTGCCCTTTTTGAGTTTGGATCTTGGTTCATTCTCAAGCCTCAGACAG
TGGTTCAAAGTTTTTTTCTTCCATTTCAGGTGTCGTGAGGCTAGCATCGATTGATCAACAAGTTTGTACA
AAAAAGTTGGCACCATGGACGGCGGCACACTGCCCAGGTCCGCGCCCCCTGCGCCCCCCGTCCCTGTCGG
CTGCGCTGCCCGGCGGAGACCCGCGTCCCCGGAACTGTTGCGCTGCAGCCGGCGGCGGCGACCGGCCACC
GCAGAGACCGGAGGCGGCGCAGCGGCCGTAGCGCGGCGCAATGAGCGCGAGCGCAACCGCGTGAAGCTGG
TGAACTTGGGCTTCCAGGCGCTGCGGCAGCACGTGCCGCACGGCGGCGCCAGCAAGAAGCTGAGCAAGGT
GGAGACGCTGCGCTCAGCCGTGGAGTACATCCGCGCGCTGCAGCGCCTGCTGGCCGAGCACGACGCCGTG
CGCAACGCGCTGGCGGGAGGGCTGAGGCCGCAGGCCGTGCGGCCGTCTGCGCCCCGCGGGCCGCCAGGGA
CCACCCCGGTCGCCGCCTCGCCCTCCCGCGCTTCTTCGTCCCCGGGCCGCGGGGGCAGCTCGGAGCCCGG
CTCCCCGCGTTCCGCCTACTCGTCGGACGACAGCGGCTGCGAAGGCGCGCTGAGTCCTGCGGAGCGCGAG
CTACTCGACTTCTCCAGCTGGTTAGGGGGCTACTTGCCAACTTTCTTGTACAAAGTGGTTGATATCGGTA
AGCCTATCCCTAACCCTCTCCTCGGTCTCGATTCTACGTAGTAATGAACTAGTCCGTAACTTGAAAGTAT
TTCGATTTCTTGGCTTTATATATCTTGTGGAAAGGACGAAAGACTTCGGTCCGTAGTCTTGATACGCGTT
AAGTCGACAATCAACCTCTGGATTACAAAATTTGTGAAAGATTGACTGGTATTCTTAACTATGTTGCTCC
TTTTACGCTATGTGGATACGCTGCTTTAATGCCTTTGTATCATGCTATTGCTTCCCGTATGGCTTTCATT
TTCTCCTCCTTGTATAAATCCTGGTTGCTGTCTCTTTATGAGGAGTTGTGGCCCGTTGTCAGGCAACGTG
GCGTGGTGTGCACTGTGTTTGCTGACGCAACCCCCACTGGTTGGGGCATTGCCACCACCTGTCAGCTCCT
TTCCGGGACTTTCGCTTTCCCCCTCCCTATTGCCACGGCGGAACTCATCGCCGCCTGCCTTGCCCGCTGC
TGGACAGGGGCTCGGCTGTTGGGCACTGACAATTCCGTGGTGTTGTCGGGGAAATCATCGTCCTTTCCTT
GGCTGCTCGCCTGTGTTGCCACCTGGATTCTGCGCGGGACGTCCTTCTGCTACGTCCCTTCGGCCCTCAA
TCCAGCGGACCTTCCTTCCCGCGGCCTGCTGCCGGCTCTGCGGCCTCTTCCGCGTCTTCGCCTTCGCCCT
CAGACGAGTCGGATCTCCCTTTGGGCCGCCTCCCCGCGTCGACTTTAAGACCAATGACTTACAAGGCAGC
TGTAGATCTTAGCCACTTTTTAAAAGAAAAGGGGGGACTGGAAGGGCTAATTCACTCCCAACGAAGACAA
GATCTGCTTTTTGCTTGTACTGGGTCTCTCTGGTTAGACCAGATCTGAGCCTGGGAGCTCTCTGGCTAAC
TAGGGAACCCACTGCTTAAGCCTCAATAAAGCTTGCCTTGAGTGCTTCAAGTAGTGTGTGCCCGTCTGTT
GTGTGACTCTGGTAACTAGAGATCCCTCAGACCCTTTTAGTCAGTGTGGAAAATCTCTAGCAGTACGTAT
AGTAGTTCATGTCATCTTATTATTCAGTATTTATAACTTGCAAAGAAATGAATATCAGAGAGTGAGAGGA
ACTTGTTTATTGCAGCTTATAATGGTTACAAATAAAGCAATAGCATCACAAATTTCACAAATAAAGCATT
TTTTTCACTGCATTCTAGTTGTGGTTTGTCCAAACTCATCAATGTATCTTATCATGTCTGGCTCTAGCTA
TCCCGCCCCTAACTCCGCCCATCCCGCCCCTAACTCCGCCCAGTTCCGCCCATTCTCCGCCCCATGGCTG
ACTAATTTTTTTTATTTATGCAGAGGCCGAGGCCGCCTCGGCCTCTGAGCTATTCCAGAAGTAGTGAGGA
GGCTTTTTTGGAGGCCTAGGGACGTACCCAATTCGCCCTATAGTGAGTCGTATTACGCGCGCTCACTGGC
CGTCGTTTTACAACGTCGTGACTGGGAAAACCCTGGCGTTACCCAACTTAATCGCCTTGCAGCACATCCC
CCTTTCGCCAGCTGGCGTAATAGCGAAGAGGCCCGCACCGATCGCCCTTCCCAACAGTTGCGCAGCCTGA
ATGGCGAATGGG
[124 nt withheld, positions 6383-6506]
C
[91 nt withheld, positions 6508-6598]
A
[49 nt withheld, positions 6600-6648]
CCTTTGACGTTGGAGTCCACGTTCTTT
[37 nt withheld, positions 6676-6712]
ACCCTATCTCGGTCTATTCTTTTGATTTATAAGGGATTTTGCCGATTTCGGCCTATTGGTTAAAAAATGA
GCTGATTTAACAAAAATTTAACGCGAATTTTAACAAAATATTAACGCTTACAATTTAGGTGGCACTTTTC
GGGGAAATGTGCGCGGAACCCCTATTTGTTTATTTTTCTAAATACATTCAAATATGTATCCGCTCATGAG
ACAATAACCCTGATAAATGCTTCAATAATATTGAAAAAGGAAGAGTATGAGTATTCAACATTTCCGTGTC
GCCCTTATTCCCTTTTTTGCGGCATTTTGCCTTCCTGTTTTTGCTCACCCAGAAACGCTGGTGAAAGTAA
AAGATGCTGAAGATCAGTTGGGTGCACGAGTGGGTTACATCGAACTGGATCTCAACAGCGGTAAGATCCT
TGAGAGTTTTCGCCCCGAAGAACGTTTTCCAATGATGAGCACTTTTAAAGTTCTGCTATGTGGCGCGGTA
TTATCCCGTATTGACGCCGGGCAAGAGCAACTCGGTCGCCGCATACACTATTCTCAGAATGACTTGGTTG
AGTACTCACCAGTCACAGAAAAGCATCTTACGGATGGCATGACAGTAAGAGAATTATGCAGTGCTGCCAT
AACCATGAGTGATAACACTGCGGCCAACTTACTTCTGACAACGATCGGAGGACCGAAGGAGCTAACCGCT
TTTTTGCACAACATGGGGGATCATGTAACTCGCCTTGATCGTTGGGAACCGGAGCTGAATGAAGCCATAC
CAAACGACGAGCGTGACACCACGATGCCTGTAGCAATGGCAACAACGTTGCGCAAACTATTAACTGGCGA
ACTACTTACTCTAGCTTCCCGGCAACAATTAATAGACTGGATGGAGGCGGATAAAGTTGCAGGACCACTT
CTGCGCTCGGCCCTTCCGGCTGGCTGGTTTATTGCTGATAAATCTGGAGCCGGTGAGCGTGGGTCTCGCG
GTATCATTGCAGCACTGGGGCCAGATGGTAAGCCCTCCCGTATCGTAGTTATCTACACGACGGGGAGTCA
GGCAACTATGGATGAACGAAATAGACAGATCGCTGAGATAGGTGCCTCACTGATTAAGCATTGGTAACTG
TCAGACCAAGTTTACTCATATATACTTTAGATTGATTTAAAACTTCATTTTTAATTTAAAAGGATCTAGG
TGAAGATCCTTTTTGATAATCTCATGACCAAAATCCCTTAACGTGAGTTTTCGTTCCACTGAGCGTCAGA
CCCCGTAGAAAAGATCAAAGGATCTTCTTGAGATCCTTTTTTTCTGCGCGTAATCTGCTGCTTGCAAACA
AAAAAACCACCGCTACCAGCGGTGGTTTGTTTGCCGGATCAAGAGCTACCAACTCTTTTTCCGAAGGTAA
CTGGCTTCAGCAGAGCGCAGATACCAAATACTGTTCTTCTAGTGTAGCCGTAGTTAGGCCACCACTTCAA
GAACTCTGTAGCACCGCCTACATACCTCGCTCTGCTAATCCTGTTACCAGTGGCTGCTGCCAGTGGCGAT
AAGTCGTGTCTTACCGGGTTGGACTCAAGACGATAGTTACCGGATAAGGCGCAGCGGTCGGGCTGAACGG
GGGGTTCGTGCACACAGCCCAGCTTGGAGCGAACGACCTACACCGAACTGAGATACCTACAGCGTGAGCT
ATGAGAAAGCGCCACGCTTCCCGAAGGGAGAAAGGCGGACAGGTATCCGGTAAGCGGCAGGGTCGGAACA
GGAGAGCGCACGAGGGAGCTTCCAGGGGGAAACGCCTGGTATCTTTATAGTCCTGTCGGGTTTCGCCACC
TCTGACTTGAGCGTCGATTTTTGTGATGCTCGTCAGGGGGGCGGAGCCTATGGAAAAACGCCAGCAACGC
GGCCTTTTTACGGTTCCTGGCCTTTTGCTGGCCTTTTGCTCACATGTTCTTTCCTGCGTTATCCCCTGAT
TCTGTGGATAACCGTATTACCGCCTTTGAGTGAGCTGATACCGCTCGCCGCAGCCGAACGACCGAGCGCA
GCGAGTCAGTGAGCGAGGAAGCGGAAGAGCGCCCAATACGCAAACCGCCTCTCCCCGCGCGTTGGCCGAT
TCATTAATGCAGCTGGCACGACAGGTTTCCCGACTGGAAAGCGGGCAGTGAGCGCAACGCAATTAATGTG
AGTTAGCTCACTCATTAGGCACCCCAGGCTTTACACTTTATGCTTCCGGCTCGTATGTTGTGTGGAATTG
TGAGCGGATAACAATTTCACACAGGAAACAGCTATGACCATGATTACGCCAAGCGCGCAATTAACCCTCA
CTAAAGGGAACAAAAGCTGGAGCTGCAAGC
