>Addgene plasmid #144584 | TFORF3108 | depositor partial sequence | sequence record 285867 | Insert
ATCGATTGATCAACAAGTTTGTACAAAAAAGTTGGCACCATGGACGGCGGCACACTGCCCAGGTCCGCGC
CCCCTGCGCCCCCCGTCCCTGTCGGCTGCGCTGCCCGGCGGAGACCCGCGTCCCCGGAACTGTTGCGCTG
CAGCCGGCGGCGGCGACCGGCCACCGCAGAGACCGGAGGCGGCGCAGCGGCCGTAGCGCGGCGCAATGAG
CGCGAGCGCAACCGCGTGAAGCTGGTGAACTTGGGCTTCCAGGCGCTGCGGCAGCACGTGCCGCACGGCG
GCGCCAGCAAGAAGCTGAGCAAGGTGGAGACGCTGCGCTCAGCCGTGGAGTACATCCGCGCGCTGCAGCG
CCTGCTGGCCGAGCACGACGCCGTGCGCAACGCGCTGGCGGGAGGGCTGAGGCCGCAGGCCGTGCGGCCG
TCTGCGCCCCGCGGGCCGCCAGGGACCACCCCGGTCGCCGCCTCGCCCTCCCGCGCTTCTTCGTCCCCGG
GCCGCGGGGGCAGCTCGGAGCCCGGCTCCCCGCGTTCCGCCTACTCGTCGGACGACAGCGGCTGCGAAGG
CGCGCTGAGTCCTGCGGAGCGCGAGCTACTCGACTTCTCCAGCTGGTTAGGGGGCTACTTGCCAACTTTC
TTGTACAAAGTGGTTGATATCGGTAAGCCTATCCCTAACCCTCTCCTCGGTCTCGATTCTACGTAGTAAT
GAACTAGTCCGTAACTTGAAAGTATTTCGATTTCTTGGCTTTATATATCTTGTGGAAAGGACGAAAGACT
TCGGTCCGTAGTCTTGAT
