>Addgene plasmid #144584 | TFORF3108 | depositor partial sequence | sequence record 285868 | Barcode
AAGACTTCGGTCCGTAGTCTTGAT
